>Addgene plasmid #83379 | pSELECT-HA-mFOXO1-D256 | addgene partial sequence | sequence record 162008 | EBV-rev 5'-GTGGTTTGTCCAAACTCATC-3'
TCTGGCCAGCTAGCGCATCTTTGGACTGCTCCTCAGTTCCTGCTGTCAGACAATCTGAAGGACTTTTAAA
TGTAGCCTGCTCACTAACTCTTAGCCTGACACCCAGCTGTGTGTTGTAGTCTTGACACTGTGTGGGAAGC
TTTGGTTGGGCAACACATTATCAAAGTTAAAATCCAAGGTATCTCCATCCATGGGGTCATTCCGAATGAT
GGACTCCATGTCACAGTCCAAGCGCTCAATAAACATGCCATCCAAGTCACTTGGGAGCTTCTCCTGGTGG
AGGACACCCATCCTACCATAGCCATTGCAGCTGCTCACCGAGGAGTAGCTGCCCAGGGCACTCATCTGCA
TGGGGTGGGACAGAGGCACTTGTAAAGGTGTCTTCACGGGGGTCAAGCGGTTCATGGCAGATGTGTGAGG
CATGGTGTTCACCACATGGGGCAGGGTACGGCCGTTGACCGAAGCCGTTTGCTGTGCATGTCCAGGGTGG
GTGTGGGAGCTGGGGTTCATCATTTTGTTATGAGATGCCTGGCTGCCATACGCTGGCATGACCGAATTAG
GGCCCATCATTACATTTTGGCCCAGGACCCGACTGTTGGGTTGGGCCACTCCGGGATCAACCGGTGACAT
AATGTCATTGTGGGGAGGAGAGTCAGAAGTCAACAACTCTTTCAAGAGTCCTGGGGCACAGTTATACTGG
TTCAATCCTCCGTAACTTGATTTGCTGTCCTGAAGTGTCTGCATAGGCATCTGGGGCAAAGGGCTCATGC
TGGATTGGCCGTATGTGTACTTTGAGTAGTTTGGACTGGGTGAATTTAGACTGGTGTTTGGCGGTGCAAA
CGAATAGCATGGTGTCTGCTGCATCATGCTGCCAGGCGAGGACTGGGTGGACACAGTTAAAGATGTTGGG
GACGAGAGAAGGTTGAGATTATCCAGAAGGTTCTCCATGTTTTCTGGATTGCTGATTTCA
