>Addgene plasmid #83379 | pSELECT-HA-mFOXO1-D256 | addgene partial sequence | sequence record 162009 | mFOXO1-R 5'-TGCTCATAAAGTCGGTGCTG-3'
CCGCGGCGTCGGGGTTGGCGGCCGCGCCGCCCGACGGCGCCGGACTGGAGGTGGTCGAGTTGGACTGGTT
AAACTCCGGCCTGGGCAGCGGCCAGGTACAGGAGCGCTGCCGGGGCAGCGGCTCGAAGTCCGGGTCGGTC
TCCACCACCTGGGGCGCCTCGGCAGCGTAATCCGGAACATCGTATGGGTACATGGCGGTCGACACGCCGG
TGATCTCAGGTAGGCGCCGGTCACAGCTTGGATCTGTAACGGCGCAGAACAGAAAACGAAACAAAGACGT
AGAGTTGAGCAAGCAGGGTCAGGCAAAGCGTGGAGAGCCGGCTGAGTCTAGGTAGGCTCCAAGGGAGCGC
CGGACAAAGGCCCGGTCTCGACCTGAGCTTTAAACTTACCTAGACGGCGGACGCAGTTCAGGAGGCACCA
CAGGCGGGAGGCGGCAGAACGCGACTCAACCGGCGTGGATGGCGGCCTCAGGTAGGGCGGCGGGCGCGTG
AAGGAGAGATGCGAGCCCCTCGAAGCTTCAGCTGTGTTCTGGCGGCAAACCCGTTGCGAAAAAGAACGTT
CACGGCGACTACTGCACTTATATACGGTTCTCCCCCACCCTCGGGAAAAAGGCGGAGCCAGTACACGACA
TCACTTTCCCAGTTTACCCCGCGCCACCTTCTCTAGGCACCCGTTCAATTGCCGACCCCTCCCCCCAACT
TCTCGGGGACTGTGGGCGATGTGCGCTCTGCCCACTGACGGGCACCGGAGCGATCGCAGATCCTTCGATA
GAGAAATGTTCTGGCACCTGCACTTGCACTGGGGACAGCCTATTTTGCTAGTTTGTTTTGTTTCGTTTTG
TTTTGATGGAGAGCGTATGTTAGTTACGATTCACACAAAAAACCAACACACAGATGT
