>Addgene plasmid #83379 | pSELECT-HA-mFOXO1-D256 | addgene partial sequence | sequence record 162896 | mFoxo1-F 5'-aaggccatcgagagctcag-3'
AATTCAATTCGCCACAATCTGTCCCTTCACAGCAAGTTTATTCGAGTGCAGAATGAAGGAACTGGAAAGA
GTTCTTGGTGGATGCTCAATCCAGAGGGAGGCAAGAGCGGAAAATCACCCCGGAGAAGAGCTGCGTCCAT
GGACTAGAACAGTAAATTTGCTAAGAGCCGAGGGCGGGCTGCTAAGAAAAAAGCATCTCTCCAGTCTGGG
CAAGAGGGTCCTGGAGACAGCCCTGGGTCTCAGTTTTCTAAGTGGCCTGCGAGTCCTGGGTCCCACAGCA
ACGATGACTTTGATAACTGGAGTACATTTCGTCCTCGAACCAGCTCAAATGCTAGTACCATCAGTGGGAG
ACTTTCTCCCATCATGACAGAGCAGGATGACCTGGGAGATGGGGACGTGCATTCCCTGGTGTATCCACCC
TCTGCTGCCAAGATGGCGTCTACGCTGCCCAGTCTGTCTGAAATCAGCAATCCAGAAAACATGGAGAACC
TTCTGGATAATCTCAACCTTCTCTCGTCCCCAACATCTTTAACTGTGTCCACCCAGTCCTCGCCTGGCAG
CATGATGCAGCAGACACCATGCTATTCGTTTGCACCGCC
