>Addgene plasmid #83379 | pSELECT-HA-mFOXO1-D256 | addgene partial sequence | sequence record 162898 | Insert sequence
ATGTACCCATACGATGTTCCGGATTACGCTGCCGAGGCGCCCCAGGTGGTGGAGACCGACCCGGACTTCG
AGCCGCTGCCCCGGCAGCGCTCCTGTACCTGGCCGCTGCCCAGGCCGGAGTTTAACCAGTCCAACTCGAC
CACCTCCAGTCCGGCGCCGTCGGGCGGCGCGGCCGCCAACCCCGACGCCGCGGCGAGCCTGGCCTCGGCG
TCCGCTGTCAGCACCGACTTTATGAGCAACCTGAGCCTGCTGGAGGAGAGTGAGGACTTCGCGCGGGCGC
CAGGCTGCGTGGCCGTGGCGGCGGCGGCTGCGGCCAGCAGGGGCCTGTGCGGGGACTTCCAGGGCCCCGA
GGCGGGCTGCGTGCACCCAGCGCCGCCACAGCCCCCACCGACCGGGCCGCTGTCGCAGCCCCCACCCGTG
CCTCCCTCCGCTGCCGCCGCCGCGGGGCCACTCGCGGGACAGCCGCGCAAGACCAGCTCGTCGCGCCGCA
ACGCGTGGGGCAACCTGTCGTACGCCGACCTCATCACCAAGGCCATCGAGAGCTCAGCCGAGAAGAGGCT
CACCCTGTCGCAGATCTACGAGTGGATGGTGAAGAGCGTGCCCTACTTCAAGGATAAGGGCGACAGCAAC
AGCTCGGCGGGCTGGAAGAATTCAATTCGCCACAATCTGTCCCTTCACAGCAAGTTTATTCGAGTGCAGA
ATGAAGGAACTGGAAAGAGTTCTTGGTGGATGCTCAATCCAGAGGGAGGCAAGAGCGGAAAATCACCCCG
GAGAAGAGCTGCGTCCATGGACTAGAACAGTAAATTTGCTAAGAGCCGAGGGCGGGCTGCTAAGAAAAAA
GCATCTCTCCAGTCTGGGCAAGAGGGTCCTGGAGACAGCCCTGGGTCTCAGTTTTCTAAGTGGCCTGCGA
GTCCTGGGTCCCACAGCAACGATGACTTTGATAACTGGAGTACATTTCGTCCTCGAACCAGCTCAAATGC
TAGTACCATCAGTGGGAGACTTTCTCCCATCATGACAGAGCAGGATGACCTGGGAGATGGGGACGTGCAT
TCCCTGGTGTATCCACCCTCTGCTGCCAAGATGGCGTCTACGCTGCCCAGTCTGTCTGAAATCAGCAATC
CAGAAAACATGGAGAACCTTCTGGATAATCTCAACCTTCTCTCGTCCCCAACATCTTTAACTGTGTCCAC
CCAGTCCTCGCCTGGCAGCATGATGCAGCAGACACCATGCTATTCGTTTGCACCGCCAAACACCAGTCTA
AATTCACCCAGTCCAAACTACTCAAAGTACACATACGGCCAATCCAGCATGAGCCCTTTGCCCCAGATGC
CTATGCAGACACTTCAGGACAGCAAATCAAGTTACGGAGGATTGAACCAGTATAACTGTGCCCCAGGACT
CTTGAAAGAGTTGTTGACTTCTGACTCTCCTCCCCACAATGACATTATGTCACCGGTTGATCCCGGAGTG
GCCCAACCCAACAGTCGGGTCCTGGGCCAAAATGTAATGATGGGCCCTAATTCGGTCATGCCAGCGTATG
GCAGCCAGGCATCTCATAACAAAATGATGAACCCCAGCTCCCACACCCACCCTGGACATGCACAGCAAAC
GGCTTCGGTCAACGGCCGTACCCTGCCCCATGTGGTGAACACCATGCCTCACACATCTGCCATGAACCGC
TTGACCCCCGTGAAGACACCTTTACAAGTGCCTCTGTCCCACCCCATGCAGATGAGTGCCCTGGGCAGCT
ACTCCTCGGTGAGCAGCTGCAATGGCTATGGTAGGATGGGTGTCCTCCACCAGGAGAAGCTCCCAAGTGA
CTTGGATGGCATGTTTATTGAGCGCTTGGACTGTGACATGGAGTCCATCATTCGGAATGACCCCATGGAT
GGAGATACCTTGGATTTTAACTTTGATAATGTGTTGCCCAACCAAAGCTTCCCACACAGTGTCAAGACTA
CAACACACAGCTGGGTGTCAGGCTAA
