[The description below was written by a language model from this plasmid's Addgene catalogue record.]
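Description:
pSELECT-HA-mFOXO1-D256 is a mammalian expression plasmid built on the commercial pSELECT-puro backbone (about 3.4 kb without insert). It carries a truncated mouse Foxo1 (Forkhead box O1, also known as FKHR) open reading frame of roughly 770 bp, cloned by restriction digestion between SalI and NheI sites that both remain intact. Expression is driven by the EF-1α promoter, a strong constitutive promoter active in a wide range of mammalian cell types, and the protein carries an N-terminal HA epitope tag for detection by immunoblotting, immunofluorescence or immunoprecipitation. Puromycin is the selectable marker for mammalian cells, allowing enrichment of transfected cells or derivation of stable lines. The record lists no bacterial resistance and an unknown copy number, so it does not state how the plasmid is selected during propagation in E. coli. No feature table is provided, so the origin of replication and polyadenylation elements are also undocumented here.

The defining feature of the insert is a premature stop codon replacing residue N256, which yields a protein consisting only of the amino-terminal portion of FOXO1. The record states that this ORF was subcloned from an earlier myc-tagged construct described as a dominant-negative mouse FOXO1 truncation mutant, with the myc tag here replaced by HA. Such a truncation is generally understood to retain the forkhead DNA-binding region while lacking the C-terminal transactivation domain, so it can interfere with transcription by endogenous FOXO1. The construct is therefore suited to studies that inhibit FOXO1-dependent gene expression in mammalian cells.
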