Addgene plasmid #83379: pSELECT-HA-mFOXO1-D256
Purpose: expresses mouse FOXO1 with truncating mutation at AA 256 in mammalian cells
Depositing lab: Steven Abcouwer. Depositing organization: University of Michigan.
Backbone
  Vector backbone: pSELECT-puro
  Backbone manufacturer: Invivogen
  Backbone size w/o insert (bp): 3390
  Vector type: Mammalian Expression
  Selectable markers: Puromycin
Growth in bacteria
  Bacterial resistance: None
  Growth temperature: 37°C
  Growth strain: DH5alpha
  Copy number: Unknown
Gene/Insert
  Gene/Insert name: Forkhead box O1 (alt name: FoxO1)
  Species: M. musculus (mouse)
  Insert size (bp): 768
  Mutation: N256TAG (premature stop codon)
  GenBank ID: NM_019739.3
  Entrez Gene: Foxo1 (a.k.a. Afxh, FKHR, Fkhr1, Foxo1a)
  Promoter: EF-1a
  Tag / fusion protein: HA (N terminal on insert)
  Cloning method: Restriction Enzyme; 5′ cloning site SalI (not destroyed); 3′ cloning site NheI (not destroyed)
  Sequencing primers: 5′ GACCCTGCTTGCTCAACTCT; 3′ GAGCTCAGCCGAGAAGAG
Resource information
  A portion of this plasmid was derived from a plasmid made by: FOXO1-D256 was cloned from Myc-FOXO1 D256 containing dominant-negative mouse FOXO1 truncation mutant ORF fused to myc-tag was obtained from AddGene (plasmid 12145) originally constructed by Nakae and coworkers (EMBO J 19:989, 2000)
Terms and licenses: Academic/Nonprofit Terms; Industry Terms: Not Available to Industry
How to cite: pSELECT-HA-mFOXO1-D256 was a gift from Steven Abcouwer (Addgene plasmid # 83379 ; http://n2t.net/addgene:83379 ; RRID:Addgene_83379)
